>Addgene plasmid #194358 | pcDNA3_DRD1-NTEV-TCS-GV-2xHA | addgene full sequence | sequence record 381586 | Addgene NGS Result
GACGGATCGGGAGATCTCCCGATCCCCTATGGTGCACTCTCAGTACAATCTGCTCTGATGCCGCATAGTT
AAGCCAGTATCTGCTCCCTGCTTGTGTGTTGGAGGTCGCTGAGTAGTGCGCGAGCAAAATTTAAGCTACA
ACAAGGCAAGGCTTGACCGACAATTGCATGAAGAATCTGCTTAGGGTTAGGCGTTTTGCGCTGCTTCGCG
ATGTACGGGCCAGATATACGCGTTGACATTGATTATTGACTAGTTATTAATAGTAATCAATTACGGGGTC
ATTAGTTCATAGCCCATATATGGAGTTCCGCGTTACATAACTTACGGTAAATGGCCCGCCTGGCTGACCG
CCCAACGACCCCCGCCCATTGACGTCAATAATGACGTATGTTCCCATAGTAACGCCAATAGGGACTTTCC
ATTGACGTCAATGGGTGGAGTATTTACGGTAAACTGCCCACTTGGCAGTACATCAAGTGTATCATATGCC
AAGTACGCCCCCTATTGACGTCAATGACGGTAAATGGCCCGCCTGGCATTATGCCCAGTACATGACCTTA
TGGGACTTTCCTACTTGGCAGTACATCTACGTATTAGTCATCGCTATTACCATGGTGATGCGGTTTTGGC
AGTACATCAATGGGCGTGGATAGCGGTTTGACTCACGGGGATTTCCAAGTCTCCACCCCATTGACGTCAA
TGGGAGTTTGTTTTGGCACCAAAATCAACGGGACTTTCCAAAATGTCGTAACAACTCCGCCCCATTGACG
CAAATGGGCGGTAGGCGTGTACGGTGGGAGGTCTATATAAGCAGAGCTCTCTGGCTAACTAGAGAACCCA
CTGCTTACTGGCTTATCGAAATTAATACGACTCACTATAGGGAGACCCAAGCTTGGTACCGAGCTCGGAT
CCCACATCAACAAGTTTGTACAAAAAAGCAGGCTCTACCATGAGGACTCTGAACACCTCTGCCATGGACG
GGACTGGGCTGGTGGTGGAGAGGGACTTCTCTGTTCGTATCCTCACTGCCTGTTTCCTGTCGCTGCTCAT
CCTGTCCACGCTCCTGGGGAACACGCTGGTCTGTGCTGCCGTTATCAGGTTCCGACACCTGCGGTCCAAG
GTGACCAACTTCTTTGTCATCTCCTTGGCTGTGTCAGATCTCTTGGTGGCCGTCCTGGTCATGCCCTGGA
AGGCAGTGGCTGAGATTGCTGGCTTCTGGCCCTTTGGGTCCTTCTGTAACATCTGGGTGGCCTTTGACAT
CATGTGCTCCACTGCATCCATCCTCAACCTCTGTGTGATCAGCGTGGACAGGTATTGGGCTATCTCCAGC
CCTTTCCGGTATGAGAGAAAGATGACCCCCAAGGCAGCCTTCATCCTGATCAGTGTGGCATGGACCTTGT
CTGTACTCATCTCCTTCATCCCAGTGCAGCTCAGCTGGCACAAGGCAAAACCCACAAGCCCCTCTGATGG
AAATGCCACTTCCCTGGCTGAGACCATAGACAACTGTGACTCCAGCCTCAGCAGGACATATGCCATCTCA
TCCTCTGTAATAAGCTTTTACATCCCTGTGGCCATCATGATTGTCACCTACACCAGGATCTACAGGATTG
CTCAGAAACAAATACGGCGCATTGCGGCCTTGGAGAGGGCAGCAGTCCACGCCAAGAATTGCCAGACCAC
CACAGGTAATGGAAAGCCTGTCGAATGTTCTCAACCGGAAAGTTCTTTTAAGATGTCCTTCAAAAGAGAA
ACTAAAGTCCTGAAGACTCTGTCGGTGATCATGGGTGTGTTTGTGTGCTGTTGGCTACCTTTCTTCATCT
TGAACTGCATTTTGCCCTTCTGTGGGTCTGGGGAGACGCAGCCCTTCTGCATTGATTCCAACACCTTTGA
CGTGTTTGTGTGGTTTGGGTGGGCTAATTCATCCTTGAACCCCATCATTTATGCCTTTAATGCTGATTTT
CGGAAGGCATTTTCAACCCTCTTAGGATGCTACAGACTTTGCCCTGCGACGAATAATGCCATAGAGACGG
TGAGTATCAATAACAATGGGGCCGCGATGTTTTCCAGCCATCATGAGCCACGAGGCTCCATCTCCAAGGA
GTGCAATCTGGTTTACCTGATCCCACATGCTGTGGGCTCCTCTGAGGACCTGAAAAAGGAGGAGGCAGCT
GGCATCGCCAGACCCTTGGAGAAGCTGTCCCCAGCCCTATCGGTCATATTGGACTATGACACTGACGTCT
CTCTGGAGAAGATCCAACCCATCACACAAAACGGTCAGCACCCAACCGACCCAGCTTTCTTGTACAAAGT
GGTTGATGTCGGAGGTGGAGGTAGCGGAGGTGGAGGTAGCGGAGAGAGCTTGTTTAAGGGACCACGTGAT
TACAACCCGATATCGAGCACCATTTGTCATTTGACGAATGAATCTGATGGGCACACAACATCGTTGTATG
GTATTGGATTTGGTCCCTTCATCATTACAAACAAGCACTTGTTTCGTCGCAATAATGGAACACTGTTGGT
CCAATCACTACATGGTGTATTCAAGGTCAAGGACACCACGACTTTGCAACAACACCTCATTGATGGGAGG
GACATGATGATTATTCGCATGCCTAAGGATTTCCCACCATTTCCTCAAAAGCTGAAATTTAGAGAGCCAC
AAAGGGAAGAGCGCATATGTCTTGTGACAACCAACTTCCAAGCTCCCGAGAACCTGTACTTCCAGGGTTC
TAGAGAACAGAAGCTGATCTCAGAAGAGGATCTGGCCCGGGCCATGAAGCTACTGTCTTCTATCGAACAA
GCATGCGATATTTGCCGACTTAAAAAGCTCAAGTGCTCCAAAGAAAAACCGAAGTGCGCCAAGTGTCTGA
AGAACAACTGGGAGTGTCGCTACTCTCCCAAAACCAAAAGGTCTCCGCTGACTAGGGCACATCTGACAGA
AGTGGAATCAAGGCTAGAAAGACTGGAACAGCTATTTCTACTGATTTTTCCTCGAGAAGACCTTGACATG
ATTTTGAAAATGGATTCTTTACAGGATATAAAAGCATTGTTAACAGGATTATTTGTACAAGATAATGTGA
ATAAAGATGCCGTCACAGATAGATTGGCTTCAGTGGAGACTGATATGCCTCTAACATTGAGACAGCATAG
AATAAGTGCGACATCATCATCGGAAGAGAGTAGTAACAAAGGTCAAAGACAGTTGACTGTATCGCCGGAA
TTCCCGGGGATCAGCTTGATAATTCGATTCACCATGCCCAAGAAGAAGAGGAAGGTGGCGTACAGCCGCG
CGCGTACGAAAAACAATTACGGGTCTACCATCGAGGGCCTGCTCGATCTCCCGGACGACGACGCCCCCGA
AGAGGCGGGGCTGGCGGCTCCGCGCCTGTCCTTTCTCCCCGCGGGACACACGCGCAGACTGTCGACGGCC
CCCCCGACCGATGTCAGCCTGGGGGACGAGCTCCACTTAGACGGCGAGGACGTCGCGATGGCGCATGCCG
ACGCGCTAGACGATTTCGATCTGGACATGTTGGGGGACGGGGATTCCCCGGGTCCGGGATTTACCCCCCA
CGACTCCGCCCCCTACGGCGCTCTGGATATGGCCGACTTCGAGTTTGAGCAGATGTTTACCGATGCCCTT
GGAATTGACGAGTACGGTGGGGGCTACCCATACGATGTTCCTGACTATGCGGGCTATCCCTATGACGTCC
CGGACTATGCATGAGGGCCCTATTCTATAGTGTCACCTAAATGCTAGAGCTCGCTGATCAGCCTCGACTG
TGCCTTCTAGTTGCCAGCCATCTGTTGTTTGCCCCTCCCCCGTGCCTTCCTTGACCCTGGAAGGTGCCAC
TCCCACTGTCCTTTCCTAATAAAATGAGGAAATTGCATCGCATTGTCTGAGTAGGTGTCATTCTATTCTG
GGGGGTGGGGTGGGGCAGGACAGCAAGGGGGAGGATTGGGAAGACAATAGCAGGCATGCTGGGGATGCGG
TGGGCTCTATGGCTTCTGAGGCGGAAAGAACCAGCTGGGGCTCTAGGGGGTATCCCC
[124 nt withheld, positions 4048-4171]
C
[91 nt withheld, positions 4173-4263]
A
[49 nt withheld, positions 4265-4313]
CCTTTGACGTTGGAGTCCACGTTCTTT
[37 nt withheld, positions 4341-4377]
ACCCTATCTCGGTCTATTCTTTTGATTTATAAGGGATTTTGCCGATTTCGGCCTATTGGTTAAAAAATGA
GCTGATTTAACAAAAATTTAACGCGAATTAATTCTGTGGAATGTGTGTCAGTTAGGGTGTGGAAAGTCCC
CAGGCTCCCCAGCAGGCAGAAGTATGCAAAGCATGCATCTCAATTAGTCAGCAACCAGGTGTGGAAAGTC
CCCAGGCTCCCCAGCAGGCAGAAGTATGCAAAGCATGCATCTCAATTAGTCAGCAACCATAGTCCCGCCC
CTAACTCCGCCCATCCCGCCCCTAACTCCGCCCAGTTCCGCCCATTCTCCGCCCCATGGCTGACTAATTT
TTTTTATTTATGCAGAGGCCGAGGCCGCCTCTGCCTCTGAGCTATTCCAGAAGTAGTGAGGAGGCTTTTT
TGGAGGCCTAGGCTTTTGCAAAAAGCTCCCGGGAGCTTGTATATCCATTTTCGGATCTGATCAAGAGACA
GGATGAGGATCGTTTCGCATGATTGAACAAGATGGATTGCACGCAGGTTCTCCGGCCGCTTGGGTGGAGA
GGCTATTCGGCTATGACTGGGCACAACAGACAATCGGCTGCTCTGATGCCGCCGTGTTCCGGCTGTCAGC
GCAGGGGCGCCCGGTTCTTTTTGTCAAGACCGACCTGTCCGGTGCCCTGAATGAACTGCAGGACGAGGCA
GCGCGGCTATCGTGGCTGGCCACGACGGGCGTTCCTTGCGCAGCTGTGCTCGACGTTGTCACTGAAGCGG
GAAGGGACTGGCTGCTATTGGGCGAAGTGCCGGGGCAGGATCTCCTGTCATCTCACCTTGCTCCTGCCGA
GAAAGTATCCATCATGGCTGATGCAATGCGGCGGCTGCATACGCTTGATCCGGCTACCTGCCCATTCGAC
CACCAAGCGAAACATCGCATCGAGCGAGCACGTACTCGGATGGAAGCCGGTCTTGTCGATCAGGATGATC
TGGACGAAGAGCATCAGGGGCTCGCGCCAGCCGAACTGTTCGCCAGGCTCAAGGCGCGCATGCCCGACGG
CGAGGATCTCGTCGTGACCCATGGCGATGCCTGCTTGCCGAATATCATGGTGGAAAATGGCCGCTTTTCT
GGATTCATCGACTGTGGCCGGCTGGGTGTGGCGGACCGCTATCAGGACATAGCGTTGGCTACCCGTGATA
TTGCTGAAGAGCTTGGCGGCGAATGGGCTGACCGCTTCCTCGTGCTTTACGGTATCGCCGCTCCCGATTC
GCAGCGCATCGCCTTCTATCGCCTTCTTGACGAGTTCTTCTGAGCGGGACTCTGGGGTTCGAAATGACCG
ACCAAGCGACGCCCAACCTGCCATCACGAGATTTCGATTCCACCGCCGCCTTCTATGAAAGGTTGGGCTT
CGGAATCGTTTTCCGGGACGCCGGCTGGATGATCCTCCAGCGCGGGGATCTCATGCTGGAGTTCTTCGCC
CACCCCAACTTGTTTATTGCAGCTTATAATGGTTACAAATAAAGCAATAGCATCACAAATTTCACAAATA
AAGCATTTTTTTCACTGCATTCTAGTTGTGGTTTGTCCAAACTCATCAATGTATCTTATCATGTCTGTAT
ACCGTCGACCTCTAGCTAGAGCTTGGCGTAATCATGGTCATAGCTGTTTCCTGTGTGAAATTGTTATCCG
CTCACAATTCCACACAACATACGAGCCGGAAGCATAAAGTGTAAAGCCTGGGGTGCCTAATGAGTGAGCT
AACTCACATTAATTGCGTTGCGCTCACTGCCCGCTTTCCAGTCGGGAAACCTGTCGTGCCAGCTGCATTA
ATGAATCGGCCAACGCGCGGGGAGAGGCGGTTTGCGTATTGGGCGCTCTTCCGCTTCCTCGCTCACTGAC
TCGCTGCGCTCGGTCGTTCGGCTGCGGCGAGCGGTATCAGCTCACTCAAAGGCGGTAATACGGTTATCCA
CAGAATCAGGGGATAACGCAGGAAAGAACATGTGAGCAAAAGGCCAGCAAAAGGCCAGGAACCGTAAAAA
GGCCGCGTTGCTGGCGTTTTTCCATAGGCTCCGCCCCCCTGACGAGCATCACAAAAATCGACGCTCAAGT
CAGAGGTGGCGAAACCCGACAGGACTATAAAGATACCAGGCGTTTCCCCCTGGAAGCTCCCTCGTGCGCT
CTCCTGTTCCGACCCTGCCGCTTACCGGATACCTGTCCGCCTTTCTCCCTTCGGGAAGCGTGGCGCTTTC
TCATAGCTCACGCTGTAGGTATCTCAGTTCGGTGTAGGTCGTTCGCTCCAAGCTGGGCTGTGTGCACGAA
CCCCCCGTTCAGCCCGACCGCTGCGCCTTATCCGGTAACTATCGTCTTGAGTCCAACCCGGTAAGACACG
ACTTATCGCCACTGGCAGCAGCCACTGGTAACAGGATTAGCAGAGCGAGGTATGTAGGCGGTGCTACAGA
GTTCTTGAAGTGGTGGCCTAACTACGGCTACACTAGAAGAACAGTATTTGGTATCTGCGCTCTGCTGAAG
CCAGTTACCTTCGGAAAAAGAGTTGGTAGCTCTTGATCCGGCAAACAAACCACCGCTGGTAGCGGTGGTT
TTTTTGTTTGCAAGCAGCAGATTACGCGCAGAAAAAAAGGATCTCAAGAAGATCCTTTGATCTTTTCTAC
GGGGTCTGACGCTCAGTGGAACGAAAACTCACGTTAAGGGATTTTGGTCATGAGATTATCAAAAAGGATC
TTCACCTAGATCCTTTTAAATTAAAAATGAAGTTTTAAATCAATCTAAAGTATATATGAGTAAACTTGGT
CTGACAGTTACCAATGCTTAATCAGTGAGGCACCTATCTCAGCGATCTGTCTATTTCGTTCATCCATAGT
TGCCTGACTCCCCGTCGTGTAGATAACTACGATACGGGAGGGCTTACCATCTGGCCCCAGTGCTGCAATG
ATACCGCGAGACCCACGCTCACCGGCTCCAGATTTATCAGCAATAAACCAGCCAGCCGGAAGGGCCGAGC
GCAGAAGTGGTCCTGCAACTTTATCCGCCTCCATCCAGTCTATTAATTGTTGCCGGGAAGCTAGAGTAAG
TAGTTCGCCAGTTAATAGTTTGCGCAACGTTGTTGCCATTGCTACAGGCATCGTGGTGTCACGCTCGTCG
TTTGGTATGGCTTCATTCAGCTCCGGTTCCCAACGATCAAGGCGAGTTACATGATCCCCCATGTTGTGCA
AAAAAGCGGTTAGCTCCTTCGGTCCTCCGATCGTTGTCAGAAGTAAGTTGGCCGCAGTGTTATCACTCAT
GGTTATGGCAGCACTGCATAATTCTCTTACTGTCATGCCATCCGTAAGATGCTTTTCTGTGACTGGTGAG
TACTCAACCAAGTCATTCTGAGAATAGTGTATGCGGCGACCGAGTTGCTCTTGCCCGGCGTCAATACGGG
ATAATACCGCGCCACATAGCAGAACTTTAAAAGTGCTCATCATTGGAAAACGTTCTTCGGGGCGAAAACT
CTCAAGGATCTTACCGCTGTTGAGATCCAGTTCGATGTAACCCACTCGTGCACCCAACTGATCTTCAGCA
TCTTTTACTTTCACCAGCGTTTCTGGGTGAGCAAAAACAGGAAGGCAAAATGCCGCAAAAAAGGGAATAA
GGGCGACACGGAAATGTTGAATACTCATACTCTTCCTTTTTCAATATTATTGAAGCATTTATCAGGGTTA
TTGTCTCATGAGCGGATACATATTTGAATGTATTTAGAAAAATAAACAAATAGGGGTTCCGCGCACATTT
CCCCGAAAAGTGCCACCTGACGTC
Features (pLannotate 1.2.2; 27 found; start..end, strand, type, name):
     28..80      -  misc_feature   bom (fragment): basis of mobility region from pBR322
    235..614     +  enhancer       CMV enhancer: human cytomegalovirus immediate early enhancer
    615..818     +  promoter       CMV promoter: human cytomegalovirus (CMV) immediate early promoter
    814..847     +  LTR            5' LTR (truncated) (fragment): truncated 5' long terminal repeat (LTR) from HIV-1
    863..881     +  promoter       T7 promoter: promoter for bacteriophage T7 RNA polymerase
    920..944     +  protein_bind   attB1: mutant version of attB; recombination site for the Gateway® BP reaction BP Clonase™
    950..2287    +  CDS            DRD1: DRD1_HUMAN - Experimental evidence at protein level: Swiss-Prot protein existence level 1. Dopamine receptor whose activity is mediated by G proteins which activate adenylyl cyclase. From Homo sapiens (Human).
   2289..2313    -  protein_bind   attB2: mutant version of attB; recombination site for the Gateway® BP reaction BP Clonase™
   2351..2701    +  CDS            TEV protease (fragment): tobacco etch virus protease (Kapust et al., 2001)
   2774..3214    +  CDS            GAL4 DNA binding domain: DNA binding domain of the GAL4 transcriptional activator; Saccharomyces cerevisiae GAL4 (truncated)
   3428..3661    +  CDS            VP16 AD: transcriptional activation domain of herpes simplex virus protein VP16 (Triezenberg et al., 1988; Cousens et al., 1989); UL48
   3665..3721    +  CDS            3xHA (fragment): three tandem HA epitope tags
   3734..3752    -  promoter       SP6 promoter: promoter for bacteriophage SP6 RNA polymerase
   3778..4002    +  polyA_signal   bGH poly(A) signal: bovine growth hormone polyadenylation signal
   4006..4027    +  promoter       SV40 promoter (fragment): SV40 enhancer and early promoter
   4048..4476    +  rep_origin     f1 ori (sequence partly withheld): f1 bacteriophage origin of replication; arrow indicates direction of (+) strand synthesis
   4490..4819    +  promoter       SV40 promoter: SV40 enhancer and early promoter
   4886..5677    +  CDS            neo: KKA2_KLEPN - Also known as kan, nptII. Experimental evidence at protein level: Swiss-Prot protein existence level 1. Resistance to kanamycin, neomycin, paromomycin, ribostamycin, butirosin and gentamicin B. From Klebsiella pneumoniae.
   5701..5859    +  CDS            ble (fragment): BLE_KLEPN - Experimental evidence at protein level: Swiss-Prot protein existence level 1. Binding protein with a strong affinity to the bleomycin family of antibiotics. Binds to CL990; an antimitotic-antibiotic compound. From Klebsiella pneumoniae.
   5854..5975    +  polyA_signal   SV40 poly(A) signal: SV40 polyadenylation signal
   6048..6064    -  protein_bind   lac operator: The lac repressor binds to the lac operator to inhibit transcription in E. coli. This inhibition can be relieved by adding lactose or isopropyl-β-D-thiogalactopyranoside (IPTG). lac repressor encoded by lacI
   6072..6102    -  promoter       lac promoter: promoter for the E. coli lac operon
   6117..6138    -  protein_bind   CAP binding site: CAP binding activates transcription in the presence of cAMP. E. coli catabolite activator protein
   6151..6243    -  CDS            lacI (fragment): lac repressor; lacI; The lac repressor binds to the lac operator to inhibit transcription in E. coli. This inhibition can be relieved by adding lactose or isopropyl-β-D-thiogalactopyranoside (IPTG).
   6426..7014    -  rep_origin     ori: high-copy-number ColE1/pMB1/pBR322/pUC origin of replication
   7185..8045    -  CDS            AmpR: β-lactamase; bla; confers resistance to ampicillin, carbenicillin, and related antibiotics
   8046..8150    -  promoter       AmpR promoter: bla
