[The description below was written by a language model from this plasmid's Addgene catalogue record and pLannotate feature annotations shown in this document.]
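Description:
pcDNA3_DRD1-NTEV-TCS-GV-2xHA is a mammalian expression plasmid built on the pcDNA3 backbone that encodes a human dopamine D1 receptor (DRD1) fusion protein for split TEV assays. In bacteria it is maintained at high copy through a ColE1/pUC-type origin and selected with ampicillin via the β-lactamase gene. An f1 origin is also present. For mammalian cells the backbone carries a neomycin resistance gene driven by the SV40 early promoter and ending in an SV40 polyadenylation signal, which allows G418 selection of stable transfectants.

The expression cassette uses the CMV enhancer and promoter and ends with the bovine growth hormone polyadenylation signal. T7 and SP6 promoters flank the insert. The DRD1 coding sequence sits between attB1 and attB2 sites, consistent with Gateway cloning of the receptor into a destination vector that supplies the downstream fusion module. That module comprises a fragment of TEV protease (NTEV, the N-terminal half), a TEV cleavage site (TCS, named in the construct but not annotated separately), the artificial transcription factor GV, made of the GAL4 DNA-binding domain and the VP16 activation domain, and a C-terminal 2xHA tag for detection.

In the split TEV principle, the receptor-tethered NTEV fragment is inactive on its own. Recruitment of a partner protein carrying the complementary TEV fragment restores protease activity, which cuts the TCS and releases GV to activate a GAL4-responsive reporter. The associated publication concerns GPCR β-arrestin-2 recruitment assays, so the partner here would be β-arrestin-2. The partner and reporter constructs are not part of this plasmid.
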