Addgene plasmid #194358: pcDNA3_DRD1-NTEV-TCS-GV-2xHA
Purpose: Split TEV assays
Depositing lab: Michael Wehr. Publication: Improved Split TEV GPCR beta-arrestin-2 Recruitment Assays via Systematic Analysis of Signal Peptide and beta-arrestin Binding Motif Variants. Wu Y, von Hauff IV, Jensen N, Rossner MJ, Wehr MC. Biosensors (Basel). 2022 Dec 29;13(1):48. doi: 10.3390/bios13010048. PubMed 36671883.
Backbone
  Vector backbone: pcDNA3
  Vector type: Mammalian Expression
Growth in bacteria
  Bacterial resistance: Ampicillin, 100 μg/mL
  Growth temperature: 37°C
  Growth strain: DH5alpha
  Copy number: High Copy
Gene/Insert
  Gene/Insert name: DRD1-NTEV-TCS-GV-2xHA
  Species: H. sapiens (human), Synthetic
  Entrez Gene: DRD1 (a.k.a. D1R, DADR, DRD1A)
  Promoter: CMV
  Tag / fusion protein: 2xHA (C terminal on insert)
  Cloning method: Gateway Cloning
  Sequencing primers: 5′ CGCAAATGGGCGGTAGGCGTG; 3′ TAGAAGGCACAGTCGAGG
Terms and licenses: Academic/Nonprofit Terms; Industry Terms: Not Available to Industry
How to cite: pcDNA3_DRD1-NTEV-TCS-GV-2xHA was a gift from Michael Wehr (Addgene plasmid # 194358 ; http://n2t.net/addgene:194358 ; RRID:Addgene_194358)
